Addgene plasmid #148541: pnEA-NpG-SpDcp1opt-W107A_AD
Purpose: Bacterial Expression of SpDcp1opt-W107A
Depositing lab: Elisa Izaurralde. Depositing organization: Max Planck Institute for Developmental Biology. Publication: Structure of the Dcp2-Dcp1 mRNA-decapping complex in the activated conformation. Valkov E, Muthukumar S, Chang CT, Jonas S, Weichenrieder O, Izaurralde E. Nat Struct Mol Biol. 2016 Jun;23(6):574-9. doi: 10.1038/nsmb.3232. Epub 2016 May 16. PubMed 27183195.
Backbone
  Vector backbone: Unknown
  Vector type: Bacterial Expression
Growth in bacteria
  Bacterial resistance: Ampicillin, 100 μg/mL
  Growth temperature: 37°C
  Growth strain: DH5alpha
  Copy number: Low Copy
Gene/Insert
  Gene/Insert name: SpDcp1opt-W107A
  Species: S. pombe (fission yeast)
  Entrez Gene: dcp1 (a.k.a. SPBC3B9.21)
  Cloning method: Unknown
Terms and licenses: Academic/Nonprofit Terms; Industry Terms: Not Available to Industry
Depositor comments: GeneArt clone codon optimized for expression in E.coli Plasmids from this collection were made available to the research community and donated after the lab closed. Please note that the sequence provided by the depositing laboratory may be theoretical/predicted or based on Sanger sequencing results. There may be discrepancies between sequencing results obtained by Addgene and the depositor sequence. If an Addgene verified sequence is not available, please contact before placing your order to request that our lab fully sequence the plasmid.
How to cite: pnEA-NpG-SpDcp1opt-W107A_AD was a gift from Elisa Izaurralde (Addgene plasmid # 148541 ; http://n2t.net/addgene:148541 ; RRID:Addgene_148541)
