[The description below was written by a language model from this plasmid's Addgene catalogue record and pLannotate feature annotations shown in this document.]
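Description:
pnEA-NpG-SpDcp1opt-W107A_AD is a 6,756 nt bacterial expression plasmid for producing a point mutant of the Schizosaccharomyces pombe decapping factor Dcp1 in E. coli. The catalogue lists the backbone as unknown, but the annotated features show a pET-like, pBR322-derived architecture. It has a ColE1/pMB1-type origin accompanied by the bom mobility region and the rop gene, which holds copy number down and agrees with the low-copy designation. The bla gene with its own promoter provides ampicillin selection. Several disrupted fragments of the tetracycline resistance gene and its promoter remain as non-functional remnants of the parental vector.

The expression cassette is driven by a T7 promoter followed by a lac operator and the phage T7 gene 10 ribosome binding site. A plasmid-borne lacI gene supplies repressor, so transcription depends on T7 RNA polymerase from the host and is inducible with IPTG. The first coding region is Schistosoma japonicum glutathione S-transferase. After a short linker whose content is not annotated, it is followed by the dcp1 coding sequence, so the arrangement is consistent with an N-terminal GST fusion suited to glutathione affinity purification. The insert is a synthetic gene, codon-optimised for E. coli, carrying the W107A substitution. A short fragment matching a T7 gene 10-derived sequence lies downstream of the insert, just before the T7 terminator; the record does not show whether it is translated.

The associated work concerns the structure of the Dcp2–Dcp1 mRNA-decapping complex in its activated conformation, so this mutant was presumably made for recombinant protein studies of Dcp1, although the record does not state the specific role of W107A. The deposited sequence may be theoretical rather than fully verified.
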