Features (pLannotate 1.2.2; 20 found; start..end, strand, type, name):
    104..208     +  promoter       AmpR promoter: bla
    209..1069    +  CDS            AmpR: β-lactamase; bla; confers resistance to ampicillin, carbenicillin, and related antibiotics
   1240..1828    +  rep_origin     ori: high-copy-number ColE1/pMB1/pBR322/pUC origin of replication
   2014..2156    -  misc_feature   bom: basis of mobility region from pBR322
   2258..2449    -  CDS            rop: Rop protein, which maintains plasmids at low copy number; rop
   2466..2846    +  CDS            YPB1_ECOLX: Protein predicted: Swiss-Prot protein existence level 4. From Escherichia coli.
   3088..3712    -  CDS            TcR (fragment): tetracycline efflux protein; tet; confers resistance to tetracycline
   3727..3748    -  protein_bind   CAP binding site: CAP binding activates transcription in the presence of cAMP. E. coli catabolite activator protein
   3761..4843    -  CDS            lacI: lac repressor; lacI; The lac repressor binds to the lac operator to inhibit transcription in E. coli. This inhibition can be relieved by adding lactose or isopropyl-β-D-thiogalactopyranoside (IPTG).
   4844..4921    -  promoter       lacI promoter: lacI
   4929..5208    -  CDS            TcR (fragment): tetracycline efflux protein; tet; confers resistance to tetracycline
   5230..5248    +  promoter       T7 promoter: promoter for bacteriophage T7 RNA polymerase
   5249..5273    +  protein_bind   lac operator: The lac repressor binds to the lac operator to inhibit transcription in E. coli. This inhibition can be relieved by adding lactose or isopropyl-β-D-thiogalactopyranoside (IPTG). lac repressor encoded by lacI
   5288..5310    +  RBS            RBS: efficient ribosome binding site from bacteriophage T7 gene 10 (Olins and Rangwala, 1989)
   5321..5971    +  CDS            GST: glutathione S-transferase from Schistosoma japonicum
   6019..6399    +  CDS            dcp1: DCP1_SCHPO - Experimental evidence at protein level: Swiss-Prot protein existence level 1. Component of the decapping complex necessary for the degradation of mRNAs, both in normal mRNA turnover and in nonsense- mediated mRNA decay. Removes the 7-methyl guanine cap structure from mRNA molecules, yielding a 5'-phosphorylated mRNA fragment and 7m-GDP. Decapping is the major pathway of mRNA degradation in yeast. It occurs through deadenylation, decapping and subsequent 5' to 3' exonucleolytic decay of the transcript body. From Schizosaccharomyces pombe (strain 972 / ATCC 24843) (Fission yeast).
   6440..6489    +  CDS            SET1 (fragment): solubility-enhancement tag derived from T7 phage gene 10B
   6497..6544    +  terminator     T7 terminator: transcription terminator for bacteriophage T7 RNA polymerase
   6567..6671    -  CDS            TcR (fragment): tetracycline efflux protein; tet; confers resistance to tetracycline
   6719..6747    -  promoter       tet promoter: E. coli promoter for tetracycline efflux protein gene
>Addgene plasmid #148541 | pnEA-NpG-SpDcp1opt-W107A_AD | depositor full sequence | sequence record 290989 | Full Sequence
TTCTTGAAGACGAAAGGGCCTCGTGATACGCCTATTTTTATAGGTTAATGTCATGATAATAATGGTTTCT
TAGACGTCAGGTGGCACTTTTCGGGGAAATGTGCGCGGAACCCCTATTTGTTTATTTTTCTAAATACATT
CAAATATGTATCCGCTCATGAGACAATAACCCTGATAAATGCTTCAATAATATTGAAAAAGGAAGAGTAT
GAGTATTCAACATTTCCGTGTCGCCCTTATTCCCTTTTTTGCGGCATTTTGCCTTCCTGTTTTTGCTCAC
CCAGAAACGCTGGTGAAAGTAAAAGATGCTGAAGATCAGTTGGGTGCACGAGTGGGTTACATCGAACTGG
ATCTCAACAGCGGTAAGATCCTTGAGAGTTTTCGCCCCGAAGAACGTTTTCCAATGATGAGCACTTTTAA
AGTTCTGCTATGTGGCGCGGTATTATCCCGTGTTGACGCCGGGCAAGAGCAACTCGGTCGCCGCATACAC
TATTCTCAGAATGACTTGGTTGAGTACTCACCAGTCACAGAAAAGCATCTTACGGATGGCATGACAGTAA
GAGAATTATGCAGTGCTGCCATAACCATGAGTGATAACACTGCGGCCAACTTACTTCTGACAACGATCGG
AGGACCGAAGGAGCTAACCGCTTTTTTGCACAACATGGGGGATCATGTAACTCGCCTTGATCGTTGGGAA
CCGGAGCTGAATGAAGCCATACCAAACGACGAGCGTGACACCACGATGCCTGCAGCAATGGCAACAACGT
TGCGCAAACTATTAACTGGCGAACTACTTACTCTAGCTTCCCGGCAACAATTAATAGACTGGATGGAGGC
GGATAAAGTTGCAGGACCACTTCTGCGCTCGGCCCTTCCGGCTGGCTGGTTTATTGCTGATAAATCTGGA
GCCGGTGAGCGTGGGTCTCGCGGTATCATTGCAGCACTGGGGCCAGATGGTAAGCCCTCCCGTATCGTAG
TTATCTACACGACGGGGAGTCAGGCAACTATGGATGAACGAAATAGACAGATCGCTGAGATAGGTGCCTC
ACTGATTAAGCATTGGTAACTGTCAGACCAAGTTTACTCATATATACTTTAGATTGATTTAAAACTTCAT
TTTTAATTTAAAAGGATCTAGGTGAAGATCCTTTTTGATAATCTCATGACCAAAATCCCTTAACGTGAGT
TTTCGTTCCACTGAGCGTCAGACCCCGTAGAAAAGATCAAAGGATCTTCTTGAGATCCTTTTTTTCTGCG
CGTAATCTGCTGCTTGCAAACAAAAAAACCACCGCTACCAGCGGTGGTTTGTTTGCCGGATCAAGAGCTA
CCAACTCTTTTTCCGAAGGTAACTGGCTTCAGCAGAGCGCAGATACCAAATACTGTCCTTCTAGTGTAGC
CGTAGTTAGGCCACCACTTCAAGAACTCTGTAGCACCGCCTACATACCTCGCTCTGCTAATCCTGTTACC
AGTGGCTGCTGCCAGTGGCGATAAGTCGTGTCTTACCGGGTTGGACTCAAGACGATAGTTACCGGATAAG
GCGCAGCGGTCGGGCTGAACGGGGGGTTCGTGCACACAGCCCAGCTTGGAGCGAACGACCTACACCGAAC
TGAGATACCTACAGCGTGAGCTATGAGAAAGCGCCACGCTTCCCGAAGGGAGAAAGGCGGACAGGTATCC
GGTAAGCGGCAGGGTCGGAACAGGAGAGCGCACGAGGGAGCTTCCAGGGGGAAACGCCTGGTATCTTTAT
AGTCCTGTCGGGTTTCGCCACCTCTGACTTGAGCGTCGATTTTTGTGATGCTCGTCAGGGGGGCGGAGCC
TATGGAAAAACGCCAGCAACGCGGCCTTTTTACGGTTCCTGGCCTTTTGCTGGCCTTTTGCTCACATGTT
CTTTCCTGCGTTATCCCCTGATTCTGTGGATAACCGTATTACCGCCTTTGAGTGAGCTGATACCGCTCGC
CGCAGCCGAACGACCGAGCGCAGCGAGTCAGTGAGCGAGGAAGCGGAAGAGCGCCTGATGCGGTATTTTC
TCCTTACGCATCTGTGCGGTATTTCACACCGCATATATGGTGCACTCTCAGTACAATCTGCTCTGATGCC
GCATAGTTAAGCCAGTATACACTCCGCTATCGCTACGTGACTGGGTCATGGCTGCGCCCCGACACCCGCC
AACACCCGCTGACGCGCCCTGACGGGCTTGTCTGCTCCCGGCATCCGCTTACAGACAAGCTGTGACCGTC
TCCGGGAGCTGCATGTGTCAGAGGTTTTCACCGTCATCACCGAAACGCGCGAGGCAGCTGCGGTAAAGCT
CATCAGCGTGGTCGTGAAGCGATTCACAGATGTCTGCCTGTTCATCCGCGTCCAGCTCGTTGAGTTTCTC
CAGAAGCGTTAATGTCTGGCTTCTGATAAAGCGGGCCATGTTAAGGGCGGTTTTTTCCTGTTTGGTCACT
GATGCCTCCGTGTAAGGGGGATTTCTGTTCATGGGGGTAATGATACCGATGAAACGAGAGAGGATGCTCA
CGATACGGGTTACTGATGATGAACATGCCCGGTTACTGGAACGTTGTGAGGGTAAACAACTGGCGGTATG
GATGCGGCGGGACCAGAGAAAAATCACTCAGGGTCAATGCCAGCGCTTCGTTAATACAGATGTAGGTGTT
CCACAGGGTAGCCAGCAGCATCCTGCGATGCAGATCCGGAACATAATGGTGCAGGGCGCTGACTTCCGCG
TTTCCAGACTTTACGAAACACGGAAACCGAAGACCATTCATGTTGTTGCTCAGGTCGCAGACGTTTTGCA
GCAGCAGTCGCTTCACGTTCGCTCGCGTATCGGTGATTCATTCTGCTAACCAGTAAGGCAACCCCGCCAG
CCTAGCCGGGTCCTCAACGACAGGAGCACGATCATGCGCACCCGTGGCCAGGACCCAACGCTGCCCGAGA
TGCGCCGCGTGCGGCTGCTGGAGATGGCGGACGCGATGGATATGTTCTGCCAAGGGTTGGTTTGCGCATT
CACAGTTCTCCGCAAGAATTGATTGGCTCCAATTCTTGGAGTGGTGAATCCGTTAGCGAGGTGCCGCCGG
CTTCCATTCAGGTCGAGGTGGCCCGGCTCCATGCACCGCGACGCAACGCGGGGAGGCAGACAAGGTATAG
GGCGGCGCCTACAATCCATGCCAACCCGTTCCATGTGCTCGCCGAGGCGGCATAAATCGCCGTGACGATC
AGCGGTCCAGTGATCGAAGTTAGGCTGGTAAGAGCCGCGAGCGATCCTTGAAGCTGTCCCTGATGGTCGT
CATCTACCTGCCTGGACAGCATGGCCTGCAACGCGGGCATCCCGATGCCGCCGGAAGCGAGAAGAATCAT
AATGGGGAAGGCCATCCAGCCTCGCGTCGCGAACGCCAGCAAGACGTAGCCCAGCGCGTCGGCCGCCATG
CCGGCGATAATGGCCTGCTTCTCGCCGAAACGTTTGGTGGCGGGACCAGTGACGAAGGCTTGAGCGAGGG
CGTGCAAGATTCCGAATACCGCAAGCGACAGGCCGATCATCGTCGCGCTCCAGCGAAAGCGGTCCTCGCC
GAAAATGACCCAGAGCGCTGCCGGCACCTGTCCTACGAGTTGCATGATAAAGAAGACAGTCATAAGTGCG
GCGACGATAGTCATGCCCCGCGCCCACCGGAAGGAGCTGACTGGGTTGAAGGCTCTCAAGGGCATCGGTC
GAGATCCCGGTGCCTAATGAGTGAGCTAACTTACATTAATTGCGTTGCGCTCACTGCCCGCTTTCCAGTC
GGGAAACCTGTCGTGCCAGCTGCATTAATGAATCGGCCAACGCGCGGGGAGAGGCGGTTTGCGTATTGGG
CGCCAGGGTGGTTTTTCTTTTCACCAGTGAGACGGGCAACAGCTGATTGCCCTTCACCGCCTGGCCCTGA
GAGAGTTGCAGCAAGCGGTCCACGCTGGTTTGCCCCAGCAGGCGAAAATCCTGTTTGATGGTGGTTAACG
GCGGGATATAACATGAGCTGTCTTCGGTATCGTCGTATCCCACTACCGAGATATCCGCACCAACGCGCAG
CCCGGACTCGGTAATGGCGCGCATTGCGCCCAGCGCCATCTGATCGTTGGCAACCAGCATCGCAGTGGGA
ACGATGCCCTCATTCAGCATTTGCATGGTTTGTTGAAAACCGGACATGGCACTCCAGTCGCCTTCCCGTT
CCGCTATCGGCTGAATTTGATTGCGAGTGAGATATTTATGCCAGCCAGCCAGACGCAGACGCGCCGAGAC
AGAACTTAATGGGCCCGCTAACAGCGCGATTTGCTGGTGACCCAATGCGACCAGATGCTCCACGCCCAGT
CGCGTACCGTCTTCATGGGAGAAAATAATACTGTTGATGGGTGTCTGGTCAGAGACATCAAGAAATAACG
CCGGAACATTAGTGCAGGCAGCTTCCACAGCAATGGCATCCTGGTCATCCAGCGGATAGTTAATGATCAG
CCCACTGACGCGTTGCGCGAGAAGATTGTGCACCGCCGCTTTACAGGCTTCGACGCCGCTTCGTTCTACC
ATCGACACCACCACGCTGGCACCCAGTTGATCGGCGCGAGATTTAATCGCCGCGACAATTTGCGACGGCG
CGTGCAGGGCCAGACTGGAGGTGGCAACGCCAATCAGCAACGACTGTTTGCCCGCCAGTTGTTGTGCCAC
GCGGTTGGGAATGTAATTCAGCTCCGCCATCGCCGCTTCCACTTTTTCCCGCGTTTTCGCAGAAACGTGG
CTGGCCTGGTTCACCACGCGGGAAACGGTCTGATAAGAGACACCGGCATACTCTGCGACATCGTATAACG
TTACTGGTTTCACATTCACCACCCTGAATTGACTCTCTTCCGGGCGCTATCATGCCATACCGCGAAAGGT
TTTGCGCCATTCGATGGTGTCCGGGATCTCGACGCTCTCCCTTATGCGACTCCTGCATTAGGAAGCAGCC
CAGTAGTAGGTTGAGGCCGTTGAGCACCGCCGCCGCAAGGAATGGTGCATGCAAGGAGATGGCGCCCAAC
AGTCCCCCGGCCACGGGGCCTGCCACCATACCCACGCCGAAACAAGCGCTCATGAGCCCGAAGTGGCGAG
CCCGATCTTCCCCATCGGTGATGTCGGCGATATAGGCGCCAGCAACCGCACCTGTGGCGCCGGTGATGCC
GGCCACGATGCGTCCGGCGTAGAGGATCGAGATCTCGATCCCGCGAAATTAATACGACTCACTATAGGGG
AATTGTGAGCGGATAACAATTCCCCACTAGTAATAATTTTGTTTAACTTTAAGAAGGAGATATACCATGG
CCCCTATACTAGGTTATTGGAAAATTAAGGGCCTTGTGCAACCCACTCGACTTCTTTTGGAATATCTTGA
AGAAAAATATGAAGAGCATTTGTATGAGCGCGATGAAGGTGATAAATGGCGAAACAAAAAGTTTGAATTG
GGTTTGGAGTTTCCCAATCTTCCTTATTATATTGATGGTGATGTTAAATTAACACAGTCTATGGCCATCA
TACGTTATATAGCTGACAAGCACAACATGTTGGGTGGTTGTCCAAAAGAGCGTGCAGAGATTTCAATGCT
TGAAGGAGCGGTTTTGGATATTAGATACGGTGTTTCGAGAATTGCATATAGTAAAGACTTTGAAACTCTC
AAAGTTGATTTTCTTAGCAAGCTACCTGAAATGCTGAAAATGTTCGAAGATCGTTTATGTCATAAAACAT
ATTTAAATGGTGATCATGTAACCCATCCTGACTTCATGTTGTATGACGCTCTTGATGTTGTTTTATACAT
GGACCCAATGTGCCTGGATGCGTTCCCAAAATTAGTTTGTTTTAAAAAACGTATTGAAGCTATCCCACAA
ATTGATAAGTACTTGAAATCCAGCAAGTATATAGCATGGCCTTTGCAGGGCTGGCAAGCCACGTTTGGTG
GTGGCGACCATCCGCCAAAATCGGATGGTACCGGCAGCGGCCTGGAAGTTCTGTTCCAGGGGCCCCATAT
GGAAGATGAAAACATTCTGCGCAATGCAGTTAATCTGCAGGTTCTGAAATTCCACTATCCGGAAATTGAA
AGCATTATCGATATTGCAAGCCATGTTGCCGTGTATCAGTTTGATGTTGGTAGCCAGAAATGGCTGAAAA
CCAGCATTGAAGGCACCTTTTTTCTGGTTAAAGATCAGCGTGCACGTGTGGGTTATGTTATTCTGAATCG
TAATAGTCCGGAAAACCTGTACCTGTTTATTAACCATCCGAGCAATGTTCATCTGGTGGATCGTTATCTG
ATTCATCGTACCGAAAATCAGCATGTTGTTGGTCTGGCGATGTTTGATCCGAATGATATGAGCCGCATTT
TTAACATCGTTAAAGAAAGCCTGCTGCGCTAAGGATCCTAATAGTCTAGAGCTAGCCCTAGGAGATCCGG
CTGCTAACAAAGCCCGAAAGGAAGCTGAGTTGGCTGCTGCCACCGCTGAGCAATAACTAGCATAACCCCT
TGGGGCCTCTAAACGGGTCTTGAGGGGTTTTTTGCTGAAAGGAGGAACTATATCCGGATATCCCGCAAGA
GGCCCGGCAGTACCGGCATAACCAAGCCTATGCCTACAGCATCCAGGGTGACGGTGCCGAGGATGACGAT
GAGCGCATTGTTAGATTTCATACACGGTGCCTGACTGCGTTAGCAATTTAACTGTGATAAACTACCGCAT
TAAAGCTTATCGATGATAAGCTGTCAAACATGAGAA
